>Addgene plasmid #91665 | pPN282 | addgene full sequence | sequence record 180470 | Addgene NGS Result
GAGGGCCTATTTCCCATGATTCCTTCATATTTGCATATACGATACAAGGCTGTTAGAGAGATAATTGGAA
TTAATTTGACTGTAAACACAAAGATATTAGTACAAAATACGTGACGTAGAAAGTAATAATTTCTTGGGTA
GTTTGCAGTTTTAAAATTATGTTTTAAAATGGACTATCATATGCTTACCGTAACTTGAAAGTATTTCGAT
TTCTTGGCTTTATATATCTTGTGGAAAGGACGAAACACCGCAGTTGGTGAATGCTTCTGCGTTTTAGAGC
TAGAAATAGCAAGTTAAAATAAGGCTAGTCCGTTATCAACTTGAAAAAGTGGCACCGAGTCGGTGCTTTT
TTAAGCTTGGCGTAATCATGGTCATAGCTGTTTCCTGTGTGAAATTGTTATCCGCTCACAATTCCACACA
ACATACGAGCCGGAAGCATAAAGTGTAAAGCCTGGGGTGCCTAATGAGTGAGCTAACTCACATTAATTGC
GTTGCGCTCACTGCCCGCTTTCCAGTCGGGAAACCTGTCGTGCCAGCTGCATTAATGAATCGGCCAACGC
GCGGGGAGAGGCGGTTTGCGTATTGGGCGCTCTTCCGCTTCCTCGCTCACTGACTCGCTGCGCTCGGTCG
TTCGGCTGCGGCGAGCGGTATCAGCTCACTCAAAGGCGGTAATACGGTTATCCACAGAATCAGGGGATAA
CGCAGGAAAGAACATGTGAGCAAAAGGCCAGCAAAAGGCCAGGAACCGTAAAAAGGCCGCGTTGCTGGCG
TTTTTCCATAGGCTCCGCCCCCCTGACGAGCATCACAAAAATCGACGCTCAAGTCAGAGGTGGCGAAACC
CGACAGGACTATAAAGATACCAGGCGTTTCCCCCTGGAAGCTCCCTCGTGCGCTCTCCTGTTCCGACCCT
GCCGCTTACCGGATACCTGTCCGCCTTTCTCCCTTCGGGAAGCGTGGCGCTTTCTCATAGCTCACGCTGT
AGGTATCTCAGTTCGGTGTAGGTCGTTCGCTCCAAGCTGGGCTGTGTGCACGAACCCCCCGTTCAGCCCG
ACCGCTGCGCCTTATCCGGTAACTATCGTCTTGAGTCCAACCCGGTAAGACACGACTTATCGCCACTGGC
AGCAGCCACTGGTAACAGGATTAGCAGAGCGAGGTATGTAGGCGGTGCTACAGAGTTCTTGAAGTGGTGG
CCTAACTACGGCTACACTAGAAGAACAGTATTTGGTATCTGCGCTCTGCTGAAGCCAGTTACCTTCGGAA
AAAGAGTTGGTAGCTCTTGATCCGGCAAACAAACCACCGCTGGTAGCGGTGGTTTTTTTGTTTGCAAGCA
GCAGATTACGCGCAGAAAAAAAGGATCTCAAGAAGATCCTTTGATCTTTTCTACGGGGTCTGACGCTCAG
TGGAACGAAAACTCACGTTAAGGGATTTTGGTCATGAGATTATCAAAAAGGATCTTCACCTAGATCCTTT
TAAATTAAAAATGAAGTTTTAAATCAATCTAAAGTATATATGAGTAAACTTGGTCTGACAGTTACCAATG
CTTAATCAGTGAGGCACCTATCTCAGCGATCTGTCTATTTCGTTCATCCATAGTTGCCTGACTCCCCGTC
GTGTAGATAACTACGATACGGGAGGGCTTACCATCTGGCCCCAGTGCTGCAATGATACCGCGAGACCCAC
GCTCACCGGCTCCAGATTTATCAGCAATAAACCAGCCAGCCGGAAGGGCCGAGCGCAGAAGTGGTCCTGC
AACTTTATCCGCCTCCATCCAGTCTATTAATTGTTGCCGGGAAGCTAGAGTAAGTAGTTCGCCAGTTAAT
AGTTTGCGCAACGTTGTTGCCATTGCTACAGGCATCGTGGTGTCACGCTCGTCGTTTGGTATGGCTTCAT
TCAGCTCCGGTTCCCAACGATCAAGGCGAGTTACATGATCCCCCATGTTGTGCAAAAAAGCGGTTAGCTC
CTTCGGTCCTCCGATCGTTGTCAGAAGTAAGTTGGCCGCAGTGTTATCACTCATGGTTATGGCAGCACTG
CATAATTCTCTTACTGTCATGCCATCCGTAAGATGCTTTTCTGTGACTGGTGAGTACTCAACCAAGTCAT
TCTGAGAATAGTGTATGCGGCGACCGAGTTGCTCTTGCCCGGCGTCAATACGGGATAATACCGCGCCACA
TAGCAGAACTTTAAAAGTGCTCATCATTGGAAAACGTTCTTCGGGGCGAAAACTCTCAAGGATCTTACCG
CTGTTGAGATCCAGTTCGATGTAACCCACTCGTGCACCCAACTGATCTTCAGCATCTTTTACTTTCACCA
GCGTTTCTGGGTGAGCAAAAACAGGAAGGCAAAATGCCGCAAAAAAGGGAATAAGGGCGACACGGAAATG
TTGAATACTCATACTCTTCCTTTTTCAATATTATTGAAGCATTTATCAGGGTTATTGTCTCATGAGCGGA
TACATATTTGAATGTATTTAGAAAAATAAACAAATAGGGGTTCCGCGCACATTTCCCCGAAAAGTGCCAC
CTGACGTCTAAGAAACCATTATTATCATGACATTAACCTATAAAAATAGGCGTATCACGAGGCCCTTTCG
TCTCGCGCGTTTCGGTGATGACGGTGAAAACCTCTGACACATGCAGCTCCCGGAGACGGTCACAGCTTGT
CTGTAAGCGGATGCCGGGAGCAGACAAGCCCGTCAGGGCGCGTCAGCGGGTGTTGGCGGGTGTCGGGGCT
GGCTTAACTATGCGGCATCAGAGCAGATTGTACTGAGAGTGCACCATATGCGGTGTGAAATACCGCACAG
ATGCGTAAGGAGAAAATACCGCATCAGGCGCCATTCGCCATTCAGGCTGCGCAACTGTTGGGAAGGGCGA
TCGGTGCGGGCCTCTTCGCTATTACGCCAGCTGGCGAAAGGGGGATGTGCTGCAAGGCGATTAAGTTGGG
TAACGCCAGGGTTTTCCCAGTCACGACGTTGTAAAACGACGGCCAGTGAATTCGAGCTCGGTACCCGGGG
ATCCGTTAATTAA
Features (pLannotate 1.2.2; 13 found; start..end, strand, type, name):
      1..241     +  promoter       U6 promoter: RNA polymerase III promoter for human U6 snRNA
    271..346     +  misc_RNA       gRNA scaffold: guide RNA scaffold for the Streptococcus pyogenes CRISPR/Cas9 system
    395..411     -  protein_bind   lac operator: The lac repressor binds to the lac operator to inhibit transcription in E. coli. This inhibition can be relieved by adding lactose or isopropyl-β-D-thiogalactopyranoside (IPTG). lac repressor encoded by lacI
    419..449     -  promoter       lac promoter: promoter for the E. coli lac operon
    464..485     -  protein_bind   CAP binding site: CAP binding activates transcription in the presence of cAMP. E. coli catabolite activator protein
    498..590     -  CDS            lacI (fragment): lac repressor; lacI; The lac repressor binds to the lac operator to inhibit transcription in E. coli. This inhibition can be relieved by adding lactose or isopropyl-β-D-thiogalactopyranoside (IPTG).
    773..1361    -  rep_origin     ori: high-copy-number ColE1/pMB1/pBR322/pUC origin of replication
   1532..2392    -  CDS            AmpR: β-lactamase; bla; confers resistance to ampicillin, carbenicillin, and related antibiotics
   2393..2497    -  promoter       AmpR promoter: bla
   2592..2627    +  CDS            rop (fragment): Rop protein, which maintains plasmids at low copy number; rop
   2729..2828    +  misc_feature   bom (fragment): basis of mobility region from pBR322
   2834..2991    -  CDS            lacZα (fragment): LacZα fragment of β-galactosidase; lacZ fragment
   2988..3014    +  misc_feature   MCS (fragment): pUC18/19 multiple cloning site
