[The description below was written by a language model from this plasmid's Addgene catalogue record and pLannotate feature annotations shown in this document.]
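Description:
pPN282 is a small (about 3.0 kb) CRISPR guide RNA expression plasmid built on a pUC19 backbone carrying a U6 promoter cassette. It is propagated in E. coli as a high-copy plasmid through the ColE1/pUC-type origin of replication and is selected with ampicillin via the β-lactamase (AmpR) gene and its native promoter. The remaining annotated elements are pUC19 leftovers with no role in the plasmid's intended function: the lac promoter, operator and CAP binding site, and fragments of lacI, lacZα, rop, bom and the multiple cloning site.

The payload is a single-guide RNA targeting human SDCCAG8. The human U6 promoter, an RNA polymerase III promoter suited to producing short, uncapped transcripts, drives a roughly 20-nucleotide spacer. This spacer lies in the short gap between the promoter and the Streptococcus pyogenes Cas9 gRNA scaffold in the feature table. The spacer was inserted using BbsI sites, which were destroyed in cloning, as is typical of type IIS oligo-cloning schemes. The resulting transcript is a complete sgRNA that directs SpCas9 to the SDCCAG8 locus.

The plasmid encodes no Cas9 and has no mammalian selection marker or reporter, so the nuclease must be supplied separately, for example from a co-delivered plasmid. According to the associated publication, the construct belongs to a scaled framework for CRISPR editing of human pluripotent stem cells to study genes linked to psychiatric disease. The record does not state the exact edit intended at SDCCAG8.
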