Addgene plasmid #91665: pPN282
Purpose: Express sgRNA targeting human SDCCAG8
Depositing lab: Lindy Barrett. Depositing organization: Broad Institute. Publication: A Scaled Framework for CRISPR Editing of Human Pluripotent Stem Cells to Study Psychiatric Disease. Hazelbaker DZ, Beccard A, Bara AM, Dabkowski N, Messana A, Mazzucato P, Lam D, Manning D, Eggan K, Barrett LE. Stem Cell Reports. 2017 Oct 10;9(4):1315-1327. doi: 10.1016/j.stemcr.2017.09.006. PubMed 29020615.
Backbone
  Vector backbone: pUC19-U6 promoter
  Vector type: CRISPR
Growth in bacteria
  Bacterial resistance: Ampicillin, 100 μg/mL
  Growth temperature: 37°C
  Growth strain: DH5alpha
  Copy number: High Copy
Gene/Insert
  Gene/Insert name: SDCCAG8 (alt name: NM_006642.3)
  gRNA/shRNA sequence: CAGTTGGTGAATGCTTCTGC
  Species: H. sapiens (human)
  Insert size (bp): 21
  Entrez Gene: SDCCAG8 (a.k.a. BBS16, CCCAP, CCCAP SLSN7, HSPC085, NPHP10, NY-CO-8, SLSN7, hCCCAP)
  Promoter: U6
  Cloning method: Restriction Enzyme; 5′ cloning site BbsI (destroyed during cloning); 3′ cloning site BbsI (destroyed during cloning)
  Sequencing primers: 5′ M13F (-21)
Terms and licenses: Academic/Nonprofit Terms; Industry Terms: Not Available to Industry
How to cite: pPN282 was a gift from Lindy Barrett (Addgene plasmid # 91665 ; http://n2t.net/addgene:91665 ; RRID:Addgene_91665)
